Addgene plasmid #166103: HCP1
Purpose: This plasmid encodes a Cas9 protein as well as a sgRNA that targets Msn2, which will create a double strand break and allow C-terminus tagging via homologous recombination.
Depositing lab: Matthias Heinemann. Depositing organization: University of Groningen.
Backbone
  Vector backbone: pYTK101
  Vector type: Yeast Expression, CRISPR
  Selectable markers: Neomycin (select with G418)
Growth in bacteria
  Bacterial resistance: Kanamycin, 50 μg/mL
  Growth temperature: 37°C
  Growth strain: DH5alpha
  Copy number: High Copy
Gene/Insert
  Gene/Insert name: Msn2-sgRNA#27
  gRNA/shRNA sequence: ATCAAGACTCATAAAAAACA
  Species: S. cerevisiae (budding yeast)
  Entrez Gene: MSN2 (a.k.a. YMR037C)
  Cloning method: Gateway Cloning
Terms and licenses: Academic/Nonprofit Terms; Industry Terms: Not Available to Industry
How to cite: HCP1 was a gift from Matthias Heinemann (Addgene plasmid # 166103 ; http://n2t.net/addgene:166103 ; RRID:Addgene_166103)
