[The description below was written by a language model from this plasmid's Addgene catalogue record and pLannotate feature annotations shown in this document.]
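Description:
HCP1 is a yeast CRISPR plasmid of about 9.4 kb, built on the pYTK101 backbone, that delivers both Streptococcus pyogenes Cas9 and a single guide RNA directed against the Saccharomyces cerevisiae MSN2 gene (YMR037C). In E. coli it is maintained at high copy through a ColE1/pUC-type origin and selected with kanamycin via an aph(3')-Ia KanR gene. A short fragment annotated as an RSF origin is also present, but it is probably too small to be functional. In yeast, a CEN6/ARS element provides stable, low-copy, centromere-based maintenance, and a kanMX cassette ending in the Ashbya gossypii TEF terminator allows selection with G418.

The Cas9 coding sequence is followed by two tandem SV40 nuclear localization signals at its C-terminus and by a PGK1 terminator fragment. The promoter driving Cas9 is not annotated in the feature table and is not stated in the record. Downstream lies the guide expression unit, in which a tRNA element precedes the Msn2-sgRNA#27 spacer and the S. pyogenes gRNA scaffold. Such a tRNA–sgRNA arrangement typically uses the tRNA's internal RNA polymerase III promoter activity and endogenous tRNA processing to release a mature guide, although the record does not describe the details here.

According to the depositor, the plasmid is used to create a double-strand break in MSN2. This break allows C-terminal tagging of the endogenous protein by homologous recombination. The repair donor carrying the tag is not part of this plasmid and would have to be supplied separately.
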