Features (pLannotate 1.2.2; 12 found; start..end, strand, type, name):
     59..110     +  rep_origin     RSF ori (fragment): Plasmids containing the RSF 1030 origin of replication can be propagated in E. coli cells that contain additional plasmids with compatible origins.
    873..4976    +  CDS            cas9: CAS9_STRP1 - Also known as csn1 From Streptococcus pyogenes serotype M1.
   4989..5009    +  CDS            SV40 NLS: nuclear localization signal of SV40 (simian virus 40) large T antigen
   5013..5033    +  CDS            SV40 NLS: nuclear localization signal of SV40 (simian virus 40) large T antigen
   5052..5276    +  terminator     PGK1 terminator (fragment): S. cerevisae PGK1; transcription terminator for 3-phosphoglycerate kinase gene
   5409..5499    +  ncRNA          tRNA: Accession: RF00005 - tRNA
   5593..5668    +  misc_RNA       gRNA scaffold: guide RNA scaffold for the Streptococcus pyogenes CRISPR/Cas9 system
   5905..7260    +  gene           kanMX: yeast selectable marker conferring kanamycin resistance (Wach et al., 1994)
   7063..7260    +  terminator     TEF terminator: Ashbya gossypii TEF terminator
   7265..7768    +  misc_feature   CEN/ARS: S. cerevisiae CEN6 centromere fused to an autonomously replicating sequence
   7812..8627    -  CDS            KanR: aminoglycoside phosphotransferase; aph(3')-Ia; confers resistance to kanamycin in bacteria or G418 (Geneticin®) in eukaryotes
   8852..9440    +  rep_origin     ori: high-copy-number ColE1/pMB1/pBR322/pUC origin of replication
>Addgene plasmid #166103 | HCP1 | addgene full sequence | sequence record 330378 | Addgene NGS Result
AACGCCAGCAACGCGGCCTTTTTACGGTTCCTGGCCTTTTGCTGGCCTTTTGCTGGCCTTTTGCTCACAT
GTTCTTTCCTGCGTTATCCCCTGATTCTGTGGATAACCGTGCGGCCGCCCCTGAATTCGCATCTAGACTG
AACTGGCCGATAATTGCAGACGAACGGTGAGTAAGGAAAGAGTGAGGAACTATCGCATACCTGCATTTAA
AGATGCCGATTTGGGCGCGAATCCTTTATTTTGGCTTCACCCTCATACTATTATCAGGGCCAGAAAAAGG
AAGTGTTTCCCTCCTTCTTGAATTGATGTTACCCTCATAAAGCACGTGGCCTCTTATCGAGAAAGAAATT
ACCGTCGCTCGTGATTTGTTTGCAAAAAGAACAAAACTGAAAAAACCCAGACACGCTCGACTTCCTGTCA
TCCTATTGATTGCAGCTTCCAATTTCGTCACACAACAAGGTCCTAGCGACGGCTCACAGGTTTTGTAACA
AGCAATCGAAGGTTCTGGAATGGCGGGAAAGGGTTTAGTACCACATGCTATGATGCCCACTGTGATCTCC
AGAGCAAAGTTCGTTCGATCGTACTGTTACTCTCTCTCTTTCAAACAGAATTGTCCGAATCGTGTGACAA
CAACAGCCTGTTCTCACACACTCTTTTCTTCTAACCAAGGGGGTGGTTTAGTTTAGTAGAACCTCGTGAA
ACTTACATTTACATATATATAAACTTGCATAAATTGGTCAATGCAAGAAATACATATTTGGTCTTTTCTA
ATTCGTAGTTTTTCAAGTTCTTAGATGCTTTCTTTTTCTCTTTTTTACAGATCATCAAGGAAGTAATTAT
CTACTTTTTACAACAAATATAAAACAAGATCTATGGACAAGAAGTATTCTATCGGACTGGATATCGGGAC
TAATAGCGTCGGGTGGGCCGTGATCACTGACGAGTACAAGGTGCCCTCTAAGAAGTTCAAGGTGCTCGGG
AACACCGACCGGCATTCCATCAAGAAAAATCTGATCGGAGCTCTCCTCTTTGATTCAGGGGAAACCGCTG
AAGCAACCCGCCTCAAGCGGACTGCTAGACGGCGGTACACCAGGAGGAAGAACCGGATTTGTTACCTTCA
AGAGATATTCTCCAACGAAATGGCAAAGGTCGACGACAGCTTCTTCCATAGGCTGGAAGAATCATTCCTC
GTGGAAGAGGATAAGAAGCATGAACGGCATCCCATCTTCGGTAATATCGTCGACGAGGTGGCCTATCACG
AGAAATACCCAACCATCTACCATCTTCGCAAAAAGCTGGTGGACTCAACCGACAAGGCAGACCTCCGGCT
TATCTACCTGGCCCTGGCCCACATGATCAAGTTCAGAGGCCACTTCCTGATCGAGGGCGACCTCAATCCT
GACAATAGCGATGTGGATAAACTGTTCATCCAGCTGGTGCAGACTTACAACCAGCTCTTTGAAGAGAACC
CCATCAATGCAAGCGGAGTCGATGCCAAGGCCATTCTGTCAGCCCGGCTGTCAAAGAGCCGCAGACTTGA
GAATCTTATCGCTCAGCTGCCGGGTGAAAAGAAAAATGGACTGTTCGGGAACCTGATTGCTCTTTCACTT
GGGCTGACTCCCAATTTCAAGTCTAATTTCGACCTGGCAGAGGATGCCAAGCTGCAACTGTCCAAGGACA
CCTATGATGACGATCTCGACAACCTCCTGGCCCAGATCGGTGACCAATACGCCGACCTTTTCCTTGCTGC
TAAGAATCTTTCTGACGCCATCCTGCTGTCTGACATTCTCCGCGTGAACACTGAAATCACCAAGGCCCCT
CTTTCAGCTTCAATGATTAAGCGGTATGATGAGCACCACCAGGACCTGACCCTGCTTAAGGCACTCGTCC
GGCAGCAGCTTCCGGAGAAGTACAAGGAAATCTTCTTTGACCAGTCAAAGAATGGATACGCCGGCTACAT
CGACGGAGGTGCCTCCCAAGAGGAATTTTATAAGTTTATCAAACCTATCCTTGAGAAGATGGACGGCACC
GAAGAGCTCCTCGTGAAACTGAATCGGGAGGATCTGCTGCGGAAGCAGCGCACTTTCGACAATGGGAGCA
TTCCCCACCAGATCCATCTTGGGGAGCTTCACGCCATCCTTCGGCGCCAAGAGGACTTCTACCCCTTTCT
TAAGGACAACAGGGAGAAGATTGAGAAAATTCTCACTTTCCGCATCCCCTACTACGTGGGACCCCTCGCC
AGAGGAAATAGCCGGTTTGCTTGGATGACCAGAAAGTCAGAAGAAACTATCACTCCCTGGAACTTCGAAG
AGGTGGTGGACAAGGGAGCCAGCGCTCAGTCATTCATCGAACGGATGACTAACTTCGATAAGAACCTCCC
CAATGAGAAGGTCCTGCCGAAACATTCCCTGCTCTACGAGTACTTTACCGTGTACAACGAGCTGACCAAG
GTGAAATATGTCACCGAAGGGATGAGGAAGCCCGCATTCCTGTCAGGCGAACAAAAGAAGGCAATTGTGG
ACCTTCTGTTCAAGACCAATAGAAAGGTGACCGTGAAGCAGCTGAAGGAGGACTATTTCAAGAAAATTGA
ATGCTTCGACTCTGTGGAGATTAGCGGGGTCGAAGATCGGTTCAACGCAAGCCTGGGTACTTACCATGAT
CTGCTTAAGATCATCAAGGACAAGGATTTTCTGGACAATGAGGAGAACGAGGACATCCTTGAGGACATTG
TCCTGACTCTCACTCTGTTCGAGGACCGGGAAATGATCGAGGAGAGGCTTAAGACCTACGCCCATCTGTT
CGACGATAAAGTGATGAAGCAACTTAAACGGAGAAGATATACCGGATGGGGACGCCTTAGCCGCAAACTC
ATCAACGGAATCCGGGACAAACAGAGCGGAAAGACCATTCTTGATTTCCTTAAGAGCGACGGATTCGCTA
ATCGCAACTTCATGCAACTTATCCATGATGATTCCCTGACCTTTAAGGAGGACATCCAGAAGGCCCAAGT
GTCTGGACAAGGTGACTCACTGCACGAGCATATCGCAAATCTGGCTGGTTCACCCGCTATTAAGAAGGGT
ATTCTCCAGACCGTGAAAGTCGTGGACGAGCTGGTCAAGGTGATGGGTCGCCATAAACCAGAGAACATTG
TCATCGAGATGGCCAGGGAAAACCAGACTACCCAGAAGGGACAGAAGAACAGCAGGGAGCGGATGAAAAG
AATTGAGGAAGGGATTAAGGAGCTCGGGTCACAGATCCTTAAAGAGCACCCGGTGGAAAACACCCAGCTT
CAGAATGAGAAGCTCTATCTGTACTACCTTCAAAATGGACGCGATATGTATGTGGACCAAGAGCTTGATA
TCAACAGGCTCTCAGACTACGACGTGGACCATATCGTCCCTCAGAGCTTCCTCAAAGACGACTCAATTGA
CAATAAGGTGCTGACTCGCTCAGACAAGAACCGGGGAAAGTCAGATAACGTGCCCTCAGAGGAAGTCGTG
AAAAAGATGAAGAACTATTGGCGCCAGCTTCTGAACGCAAAGCTGATCACTCAGCGGAAGTTCGACAATC
TCACTAAGGCTGAGAGGGGCGGACTGAGCGAACTGGACAAAGCAGGATTCATTAAACGGCAACTTGTGGA
GACTCGGCAGATTACTAAACATGTCGCCCAAATCCTTGACTCACGCATGAATACCAAGTACGACGAAAAC
GACAAACTTATCCGCGAGGTGAAGGTGATTACCCTGAAGTCCAAGCTGGTCAGCGATTTCAGAAAGGACT
TTCAATTCTACAAAGTGCGGGAGATCAATAACTATCATCATGCTCATGACGCATATCTGAATGCCGTGGT
GGGAACCGCCCTGATCAAGAAGTACCCAAAGCTGGAAAGCGAGTTCGTGTACGGAGACTACAAGGTCTAC
GACGTGCGCAAGATGATTGCCAAATCTGAGCAGGAGATCGGAAAGGCCACCGCAAAGTACTTCTTCTACA
GCAACATCATGAATTTCTTCAAGACCGAAATCACCCTTGCAAACGGTGAGATCCGGAAGAGGCCGCTCAT
CGAGACTAATGGGGAGACTGGCGAAATCGTGTGGGACAAGGGCAGAGATTTCGCTACCGTGCGCAAAGTG
CTTTCTATGCCTCAAGTGAACATCGTGAAGAAAACCGAGGTGCAAACCGGAGGCTTTTCTAAGGAATCAA
TCCTCCCCAAGCGCAACTCCGACAAGCTCATTGCAAGGAAGAAGGATTGGGACCCTAAGAAGTACGGCGG
ATTCGATTCACCAACTGTGGCTTATTCTGTCCTGGTCGTGGCTAAGGTGGAAAAAGGAAAGTCTAAGAAG
CTCAAGAGCGTGAAGGAACTGCTGGGTATCACCATTATGGAGCGCAGCTCCTTCGAGAAGAACCCAATTG
ACTTTCTCGAAGCCAAAGGTTACAAGGAAGTCAAGAAGGACCTTATCATCAAGCTCCCAAAGTATAGCCT
GTTCGAACTGGAGAATGGGCGGAAGCGGATGCTCGCCTCCGCTGGCGAACTTCAGAAGGGTAATGAGCTG
GCTCTCCCCTCCAAGTACGTGAATTTCCTCTACCTTGCAAGCCATTACGAGAAGCTGAAGGGGAGCCCCG
AGGACAACGAGCAAAAGCAACTGTTTGTGGAGCAGCATAAGCATTATCTGGACGAGATCATTGAGCAGAT
TTCCGAGTTTTCTAAACGCGTCATTCTCGCTGATGCCAACCTCGATAAAGTCCTTAGCGCATACAATAAG
CACAGAGACAAACCAATTCGGGAGCAGGCTGAGAATATCATCCACCTGTTCACCCTCACCAATCTTGGTG
CCCCTGCCGCATTCAAGTACTTCGACACCACCATCGACCGGAAACGCTATACCTCCACCAAAGAAGTGCT
GGACGCCACCCTCATCCACCAGAGCATCACCGGACTTTACGAAACTCGGATTGACCTCTCACAGCTCGGA
GGGGATGAGGGAGCTGATCCAAAAAAGAAGAGAAAGGTAGATCCAAAAAAGAAGAGAAAGGTATAAGGAT
CCTAACTCGAGATTGAATTGAATTGAAATCGATAGATCAATTTTTTTCTTTTCTCTTTCCCCATCCTTTA
CGCTAAAATAATAGTTTATTTTATTTTTTGAATATTTTTTATTTATATACGTATATATAGACTATTATTT
ATCTTTTAATGATTATTAAGATTTTTATTAAAAAAAAATTCGCTCCTCTTTTAATGCCTTTATGCAGTTT
TTTTTTCCCATTCGATATTTCTATGTGCTGCCAAACCAGATGTCAACACAGCTACAACGATGTGCTTCAG
TATTACATTTTTTGCCTTCAACGCCTTGATTGTTCTATTTTTGCTAATAATAAATCTATTTCATCGGACT
AAAAGTCCATTAGTTGTAAGCGGATTTAGCTCAGTTGGGAGAGCGCCAGACTGAAGAAAAACTTCGGTCA
AGTCATCTGGAGGTCCTGTGTTCGATCCACAGAATTCGCAGATGGCCGGCATGGTCCCAGCCTCCTCGCT
GGCGCCGGCTGGGCAACACCTTCGGGTGGCGAATGGGACTTTATCAAGACTCATAAAAAACAGTTTTAGA
GCTAGAAATAGCAAGTTAAAATAAGGCTAGTCCGTTATCAACTTGAAAAAGTGGCACCGAGTCGGTGCTT
TTTTTATTTTTTGTCACTATTGTTATGTAAAATGCCACCTCTGACAGTATGGAACGCAAACTTCTGTCTA
GTGGATAGCTGGATGCACACACTGGCTTAAGATGACAACGACTAGAGATCTATGTGAGGATCCTAACTCG
AGATCGAGCTGAGCAGTTACAGAGATGTTACGAACCACTAGTGCACTGCAGTACAGTTTAGCTTGCCTCG
TCCCCGCCGGGTCACCCGGCCAGCGACATGGAGGCCCAGAATACCCTCCTTGACAGTCTTGACGTGCGCA
GCTCAGGGGCATGATGTGACTGTCGCCCGTACATTTAGCCCATACATCCCCATGTATAATCATTTGCATC
CATACATTTTGATGGCCGCACGGCGCGAAGCAAAAATTACGGCTCCTCGCTCCAGACCTGCGAGCAGGGA
AACGCTCCCCTCACAGACGCGTTGAATTGTCCCCACGCCGCGCCCCTGTAGAGAAATATAAAAGGTTAGG
ATTTGCCACTGAGGTTCTTCTTTCATATACTTCCTTTTAAAATCTTGCTAGGATACAGTTCTCACATCAC
ATCCGAACATAAACAAAAATGGGTAAGGAAAAGACTCACGTTTCGAGGCCGCGATTAAATTCCAACATGG
ATGCTGATTTATATGGGTATAAATGGGCTCGCGATAATGTCGGGCAATCAGGTGCGACAATCTATCGATT
GTATGGGAAGCCCGATGCGCCAGAGTTGTTTCTGAAACATGGCAAAGGTAGCGTTGCCAATGATGTTACA
GATGAGATGGTCAGACTAAACTGGCTGACGGAATTTATGCCTCTTCCGACCATCAAGCATTTTATCCGTA
CTCCTGATGATGCATGGTTACTCACCACTGCGATCCCCGGCAAAACAGCATTCCAGGTATTAGAAGAATA
TCCTGATTCAGGTGAAAATATTGTTGATGCGCTGGCAGTGTTCCTGCGCCGGTTGCATTCGATTCCTGTT
TGTAATTGTCCTTTTAACAGCGATCGCGTATTTCGTCTGGCTCAGGCGCAATCACGAATGAATAACGGTT
TGGTTGATGCGAGTGATTTTGATGACGAGCGTAATGGCTGGCCTGTTGAACAAGTCTGGAAAGAAATGCA
TAAGCTTTTGCCATTCTCACCGGATTCAGTCGTCACTCATGGTGATTTCTCACTTGATAACCTTATTTTT
GACGAGGGGAAATTAATAGGTTGTATTGATGTTGGACGAGTCGGAATCGCAGACCGATACCAGGATCTTG
CCATCCTATGGAACTGCCTCGGTGAGTTTTCTCCTTCATTACAGAAACGGCTTTTTCAAAAATATGGTAT
TGATAATCCTGATATGAATAAATTGCAGTTTCATTTGATGCTCGATGAGTTTTTCTAAAGTAACTGACAA
TAAAAAGATTCTTGTTTTCAAGAACTTGTCATTTGTATAGTTTTTTTATATTGTAGTTGTTCTATTTTAA
TCAAATGTTAGCGTGATTTATATTTTTTTTCGCCTCGACATCATCTGCCCAGATGCGAAGTTAAGTGCGC
AGAAAGTAATATCATGCGTCAATCGTATGTGAATGCTGGTCGCTATACTGGAGTATCACGTGCTATAAAA
ATAATTATAATTTAAATTTTTTAATATAAATATATAAATTAAAAATAGAAAGTAAAAAAAGAAATTAAAG
AAAAAATAGTTTTTGTTTTCCGAAGATGTAAAAGACTCTAGGGGGATCGCCAACAAATACTACCTTTTAT
CTTGCTCTTCCTGCTCTCAGGTATTAATGCCGAATTGTTTCATCTTGTCTGTGTAGAAAACCACACACGA
AAATCCTGTGATTTTACATTTTACTTATCGTTAATCGAATGTATATCTATTTAATCTGCTTTTCTTGTCT
AATAAATATATATGTAAAGTACGCTTTTTGTTGAAATTTTTTAAACCTTTGTTTATTTTTTTTTCTTCAT
TCCGTAACTCTTCTACCTTCTTTATTTACTTTCTAAAATCCAAATACAAAACATAAAAATAAATAAACAC
AGAGTAAATTCCCAAATTATTCCATCATTAAAAGATACGAGGCGCGTGTAAGTTACAGGCAAGCGATCCG
TCCCGAGCGGCCGCGTGTTACAACCAATTAACCAATTCTGATTAGAAAAACTCATCGAGCATCAAATGAA
ACTGCAATTTATTCATATCAGGATTATCAATACCATATTTTTGAAAAAGCCGTTTCTGTAATGAAGGAGA
AAACTCACCGAGGCAGTTCCATAGGATGGCAAGATCCTGGTATCGGTCTGCGATTCCGACTCGTCCAACA
TCAATACAACCTATTAATTTCCCCTCGTCAAAAATAAGGTTATCAAGTGAGAAATCACCATGAGTGACGA
CTGAATCCGGTGAGAATGGCAAAAGCTTATGCATTTCTTTCCAGACTTGTTCAACAGGCCAGCCATTACG
CTCGTCATCAAAATCACTCGCATCAACCAAACCGTTATTCATTCGTGATTGCGCCTGAGCGAGGCGAAAT
ACGCGATCGCTGTTAAAAGGACAATTACAAACAGGAATCGAATGCAACCGGCGCAGGAACACTGCCAGCG
CATCAACAATATTTTCACCTGAATCAGGATATTCTTCTAATACCTGGAATGCTGTTTTCCCGGGGATCGC
AGTGGTGAGTAACCATGCATCATCAGGAGTACGGATAAAATGCTTGATGGTCGGAAGAGGCATAAATTCC
GTCAGCCAGTTTAGTCTGACCATCTCATCTGTAACATCATTGGCAACGCTACCTTTGCCATGTTTCAGAA
ACAACTCTGGCGCATCGGGCTTCCCATACAATCGATAGATTGTCGCACCTGATTGCCCGACATTATCGCG
AGCCCATTTATACCCATATAAATCAGCATCCATGTTGGAATTTAATCGCGGCCTGGAGCAAGACGTTTCC
CGTTGAATATGGCTCATAACACCCCTTGTATTACTGTTTATGTAAGCAGACAGTTTTATTGTTCATGATG
ATATATTTTTATCTTGTGCAATGTAACATCAGAGATTTTGAGACACAACGTGGCTTTGTTGAATAAATCG
AACTTTTGCTGAGTTGAAGGATCAGTCATGACCAAAATCCCTTAACGTGAGTTTTCGTTCCACTGAGCGT
CAGACCCCGTAGAAAAGATCAAAGGATCTTCTTGAGATCCTTTTTTTCTGCGCGTAATCTGCTGCTTGCA
AACAAAAAAACCACCGCTACCAGCGGTGGTTTGTTTGCCGGATCAAGAGCTACCAACTCTTTTTCCGAAG
GTAACTGGCTTCAGCAGAGCGCAGATACCAAATACTGTTCTTCTAGTGTAGCCGTAGTTAGGCCACCACT
TCAAGAACTCTGTAGCACCGCCTACATACCTCGCTCTGCTAATCCTGTTACCAGTGGCTGCTGCCAGTGG
CGATAAGTCGTGTCTTACCGGGTTGGACTCAAGACGATAGTTACCGGATAAGGCGCAGCGGTCGGGCTGA
ACGGGGGGTTCGTGCACACAGCCCAGCTTGGAGCGAACGACCTACACCGAACTGAGATACCTACAGCGTG
AGCTATGAGAAAGCGCCACGCTTCCCGAAGGGAGAAAGGCGGACAGGTATCCGGTAAGCGGCAGGGTCGG
AACAGGAGAGCGCACGAGGGAGCTTCCAGGGGGAAACGCCTGGTATCTTTATAGTCCTGTCGGGTTTCGC
CACCTCTGACTTGAGCGTCGATTTTTGTGATGCTCGTCAGGGGGGCGGAGCCTATGGAAA
