>Addgene plasmid #166103 | HCP1 | depositor partial sequence | sequence record 322556 | Streptococcus pyogenes Cas9 endonuclease
GACAAGAAGTATTCTATCGGACTGGATATCGGGACTAATAGCGTCGGGTGGGCCGTGATCACTGACGAGT
ACAAGGTGCCCTCTAAGAAGTTCAAGGTGCTCGGGAACACCGACCGGCATTCCATCAAGAAAAATCTGAT
CGGAGCTCTCCTCTTTGATTCAGGGGAAACCGCTGAAGCAACCCGCCTCAAGCGGACTGCTAGACGGCGG
TACACCAGGAGGAAGAACCGGATTTGTTACCTTCAAGAGATATTCTCCAACGAAATGGCAAAGGTCGACG
ACAGCTTCTTCCATAGGCTGGAAGAATCATTCCTCGTGGAAGAGGATAAGAAGCATGAACGGCATCCCAT
CTTCGGTAATATCGTCGACGAGGTGGCCTATCACGAGAAATACCCAACCATCTACCATCTTCGCAAAAAG
CTGGTGGACTCAACCGACAAGGCAGACCTCCGGCTTATCTACCTGGCCCTGGCCCACATGATCAAGTTCA
GAGGCCACTTCCTGATCGAGGGCGACCTCAATCCTGACAATAGCGATGTGGATAAACTGTTCATCCAGCT
GGTGCAGACTTACAACCAGCTCTTTGAAGAGAACCCCATCAATGCAAGCGGAGTCGATGCCAAGGCCATT
CTGTCAGCCCGGCTGTCAAAGAGCCGCAGACTTGAGAATCTTATCGCTCAGCTGCCGGGTGAAAAGAAAA
ATGGACTGTTCGGGAACCTGATTGCTCTTTCACTTGGGCTGACTCCCAATTTCAAGTCTAATTTCGACCT
GGCAGAGGATGCCAAGCTGCAACTGTCCAAGGACACCTATGATGACGATCTCGACAACCTCCTGGCCCAG
ATCGGTGACCAATACGCCGACCTTTTCCTTGCTGCTAAGAATCTTTCTGACGCCATCCTGCTGTCTGACA
TTCTCCGCGTGAACACTGAAATCACCAAGGCCCCTCTTTCAGCTTCAATGATTAAGCGGTATGATGAGCA
CCACCAGGACCTGACCCTGCTTAAGGCACTCGTCCGGCAGCAGCTTCCGGAGAAGTACAAGGAAATCTTC
TTTGACCAGTCAAAGAATGGATACGCCGGCTACATCGACGGAGGTGCCTCCCAAGAGGAATTTTATAAGT
TTATCAAACCTATCCTTGAGAAGATGGACGGCACCGAAGAGCTCCTCGTGAAACTGAATCGGGAGGATCT
GCTGCGGAAGCAGCGCACTTTCGACAATGGGAGCATTCCCCACCAGATCCATCTTGGGGAGCTTCACGCC
ATCCTTCGGCGCCAAGAGGACTTCTACCCCTTTCTTAAGGACAACAGGGAGAAGATTGAGAAAATTCTCA
CTTTCCGCATCCCCTACTACGTGGGACCCCTCGCCAGAGGAAATAGCCGGTTTGCTTGGATGACCAGAAA
GTCAGAAGAAACTATCACTCCCTGGAACTTCGAAGAGGTGGTGGACAAGGGAGCCAGCGCTCAGTCATTC
ATCGAACGGATGACTAACTTCGATAAGAACCTCCCCAATGAGAAGGTCCTGCCGAAACATTCCCTGCTCT
ACGAGTACTTTACCGTGTACAACGAGCTGACCAAGGTGAAATATGTCACCGAAGGGATGAGGAAGCCCGC
ATTCCTGTCAGGCGAACAAAAGAAGGCAATTGTGGACCTTCTGTTCAAGACCAATAGAAAGGTGACCGTG
AAGCAGCTGAAGGAGGACTATTTCAAGAAAATTGAATGCTTCGACTCTGTGGAGATTAGCGGGGTCGAAG
ATCGGTTCAACGCAAGCCTGGGTACTTACCATGATCTGCTTAAGATCATCAAGGACAAGGATTTTCTGGA
CAATGAGGAGAACGAGGACATCCTTGAGGACATTGTCCTGACTCTCACTCTGTTCGAGGACCGGGAAATG
ATCGAGGAGAGGCTTAAGACCTACGCCCATCTGTTCGACGATAAAGTGATGAAGCAACTTAAACGGAGAA
GATATACCGGATGGGGACGCCTTAGCCGCAAACTCATCAACGGAATCCGGGACAAACAGAGCGGAAAGAC
CATTCTTGATTTCCTTAAGAGCGACGGATTCGCTAATCGCAACTTCATGCAACTTATCCATGATGATTCC
CTGACCTTTAAGGAGGACATCCAGAAGGCCCAAGTGTCTGGACAAGGTGACTCACTGCACGAGCATATCG
CAAATCTGGCTGGTTCACCCGCTATTAAGAAGGGTATTCTCCAGACCGTGAAAGTCGTGGACGAGCTGGT
CAAGGTGATGGGTCGCCATAAACCAGAGAACATTGTCATCGAGATGGCCAGGGAAAACCAGACTACCCAG
AAGGGACAGAAGAACAGCAGGGAGCGGATGAAAAGAATTGAGGAAGGGATTAAGGAGCTCGGGTCACAGA
TCCTTAAAGAGCACCCGGTGGAAAACACCCAGCTTCAGAATGAGAAGCTCTATCTGTACTACCTTCAAAA
TGGACGCGATATGTATGTGGACCAAGAGCTTGATATCAACAGGCTCTCAGACTACGACGTGGACCATATC
GTCCCTCAGAGCTTCCTCAAAGACGACTCAATTGACAATAAGGTGCTGACTCGCTCAGACAAGAACCGGG
GAAAGTCAGATAACGTGCCCTCAGAGGAAGTCGTGAAAAAGATGAAGAACTATTGGCGCCAGCTTCTGAA
CGCAAAGCTGATCACTCAGCGGAAGTTCGACAATCTCACTAAGGCTGAGAGGGGCGGACTGAGCGAACTG
GACAAAGCAGGATTCATTAAACGGCAACTTGTGGAGACTCGGCAGATTACTAAACATGTCGCCCAAATCC
TTGACTCACGCATGAATACCAAGTACGACGAAAACGACAAACTTATCCGCGAGGTGAAGGTGATTACCCT
GAAGTCCAAGCTGGTCAGCGATTTCAGAAAGGACTTTCAATTCTACAAAGTGCGGGAGATCAATAACTAT
CATCATGCTCATGACGCATATCTGAATGCCGTGGTGGGAACCGCCCTGATCAAGAAGTACCCAAAGCTGG
AAAGCGAGTTCGTGTACGGAGACTACAAGGTCTACGACGTGCGCAAGATGATTGCCAAATCTGAGCAGGA
GATCGGAAAGGCCACCGCAAAGTACTTCTTCTACAGCAACATCATGAATTTCTTCAAGACCGAAATCACC
CTTGCAAACGGTGAGATCCGGAAGAGGCCGCTCATCGAGACTAATGGGGAGACTGGCGAAATCGTGTGGG
ACAAGGGCAGAGATTTCGCTACCGTGCGCAAAGTGCTTTCTATGCCTCAAGTGAACATCGTGAAGAAAAC
CGAGGTGCAAACCGGAGGCTTTTCTAAGGAATCAATCCTCCCCAAGCGCAACTCCGACAAGCTCATTGCA
AGGAAGAAGGATTGGGACCCTAAGAAGTACGGCGGATTCGATTCACCAACTGTGGCTTATTCTGTCCTGG
TCGTGGCTAAGGTGGAAAAAGGAAAGTCTAAGAAGCTCAAGAGCGTGAAGGAACTGCTGGGTATCACCAT
TATGGAGCGCAGCTCCTTCGAGAAGAACCCAATTGACTTTCTCGAAGCCAAAGGTTACAAGGAAGTCAAG
AAGGACCTTATCATCAAGCTCCCAAAGTATAGCCTGTTCGAACTGGAGAATGGGCGGAAGCGGATGCTCG
CCTCCGCTGGCGAACTTCAGAAGGGTAATGAGCTGGCTCTCCCCTCCAAGTACGTGAATTTCCTCTACCT
TGCAAGCCATTACGAGAAGCTGAAGGGGAGCCCCGAGGACAACGAGCAAAAGCAACTGTTTGTGGAGCAG
CATAAGCATTATCTGGACGAGATCATTGAGCAGATTTCCGAGTTTTCTAAACGCGTCATTCTCGCTGATG
CCAACCTCGATAAAGTCCTTAGCGCATACAATAAGCACAGAGACAAACCAATTCGGGAGCAGGCTGAGAA
TATCATCCACCTGTTCACCCTCACCAATCTTGGTGCCCCTGCCGCATTCAAGTACTTCGACACCACCATC
GACCGGAAACGCTATACCTCCACCAAAGAAGTGCTGGACGCCACCCTCATCCACCAGAGCATCACCGGAC
TTTACGAAACTCGGATTGACCTCTCACAGCTCGGAGGGGAT
